>Addgene plasmid #44001 | pCoofy33 | depositor full sequence | sequence record 59502 | pCoofy33 sequence 5827 bps
TGGCGAATGGG
[124 nt withheld, positions 12-135]
C
[91 nt withheld, positions 137-227]
A
[49 nt withheld, positions 229-277]
CCTTTGACGTTGGAGTCCACGTTCTTT
[37 nt withheld, positions 305-341]
ACCCTATCTCGGTCTATTCTTTTGATTTATAAGGGATTTTGCCGATTTCGGCCTATTGGTTAAAAAATGA
GCTGATTTAACAAAAATTTAACGCGAATTTTAACAAAATATTAACGTTTACAATTTCAGGTGGCACTTTT
CGGGGAAATGTGCGCGGAACCCCTATTTGTTTATTTTTCTAAATACATTCAAATATGTATCCGCTCATGA
ATTAATTCTTAGAAAAACTCATCGAGCATCAAATGAAACTGCAATTTATTCATATCAGGATTATCAATAC
CATATTTTTGAAAAAGCCGTTTCTGTAATGAAGGAGAAAACTCACCGAGGCAGTTCCATAGGATGGCAAG
ATCCTGGTATCGGTCTGCGATTCCGACTCGTCCAACATCAATACAACCTATTAATTTCCCCTCGTCAAAA
ATAAGGTTATCAAGTGAGAAATCACCATGAGTGACGACTGAATCCGGTGAGAATGGCAAAAGTTTATGCA
TTTCTTTCCAGACTTGTTCAACAGGCCAGCCATTACGCTCGTCATCAAAATCACTCGCATCAACCAAACC
GTTATTCATTCGTGATTGCGCCTGAGCGAGACGAAATACGCGATCGCTGTTAAAAGGACAATTACAAACA
GGAATCGAATGCAACCGGCGCAGGAACACTGCCAGCGCATCAACAATATTTTCACCTGAATCAGGATATT
CTTCTAATACCTGGAATGCTGTTTTCCCGGGGATCGCAGTGGTGAGTAACCATGCATCATCAGGAGTACG
GATAAAATGCTTGATGGTCGGAAGAGGCATAAATTCCGTCAGCCAGTTTAGTCTGACCATCTCATCTGTA
ACATCATTGGCAACGCTACCTTTGCCATGTTTCAGAAACAACTCTGGCGCATCGGGCTTCCCATACAATC
GATAGATTGTCGCACCTGATTGCCCGACATTATCGCGAGCCCATTTATACCCATATAAATCAGCATCCAT
GTTGGAATTTAATCGCGGCCTAGAGCAAGACGTTTCCCGTTGAATATGGCTCATAACACCCCTTGTATTA
CTGTTTATGTAAGCAGACAGTTTTATTGTTCATGACCAAAATCCCTTAACGTGAGTTTTCGTTCCACTGA
GCGTCAGACCCCGTAGAAAAGATCAAAGGATCTTCTTGAGATCCTTTTTTTCTGCGCGTAATCTGCTGCT
TGCAAACAAAAAAACCACCGCTACCAGCGGTGGTTTGTTTGCCGGATCAAGAGCTACCAACTCTTTTTCC
GAAGGTAACTGGCTTCAGCAGAGCGCAGATACCAAATACTGTCCTTCTAGTGTAGCCGTAGTTAGGCCAC
CACTTCAAGAACTCTGTAGCACCGCCTACATACCTCGCTCTGCTAATCCTGTTACCAGTGGCTGCTGCCA
GTGGCGATAAGTCGTGTCTTACCGGGTTGGACTCAAGACGATAGTTACCGGATAAGGCGCAGCGGTCGGG
CTGAACGGGGGGTTCGTGCACACAGCCCAGCTTGGAGCGAACGACCTACACCGAACTGAGATACCTACAG
CGTGAGCTATGAGAAAGCGCCACGCTTCCCGAAGGGAGAAAGGCGGACAGGTATCCGGTAAGCGGCAGGG
TCGGAACAGGAGAGCGCACGAGGGAGCTTCCAGGGGGAAACGCCTGGTATCTTTATAGTCCTGTCGGGTT
TCGCCACCTCTGACTTGAGCGTCGATTTTTGTGATGCTCGTCAGGGGGGCGGAGCCTATGGAAAAACGCC
AGCAACGCGGCCTTTTTACGGTTCCTGGCCTTTTGCTGGCCTTTTGCTCACATGTTCTTTCCTGCGTTAT
CCCCTGATTCTGTGGATAACCGTATTACCGCCTTTGAGTGAGCTGATACCGCTCGCCGCAGCCGAACGAC
CGAGCGCAGCGAGTCAGTGAGCGAGGAAGCGGAAGAGCGCCTGATGCGGTATTTTCTCCTTACGCATCTG
TGCGGTATTTCACACCGCATATATGGTGCACTCTCAGTACAATCTGCTCTGATGCCGCATAGTTAAGCCA
GTATACACTCCGCTATCGCTACGTGACTGGGTCATGGCTGCGCCCCGACACCCGCCAACACCCGCTGACG
CGCCCTGACGGGCTTGTCTGCTCCCGGCATCCGCTTACAGACAAGCTGTGACCGTCTCCGGGAGCTGCAT
GTGTCAGAGGTTTTCACCGTCATCACCGAAACGCGCGAGGCAGCTGCGGTAAAGCTCATCAGCGTGGTCG
TGAAGCGATTCACAGATGTCTGCCTGTTCATCCGCGTCCAGCTCGTTGAGTTTCTCCAGAAGCGTTAATG
TCTGGCTTCTGATAAAGCGGGCCATGTTAAGGGCGGTTTTTTCCTGTTTGGTCACTGATGCCTCCGTGTA
AGGGGGATTTCTGTTCATGGGGGTAATGATACCGATGAAACGAGAGAGGATGCTCACGATACGGGTTACT
GATGATGAACATGCCCGGTTACTGGAACGTTGTGAGGGTAAACAACTGGCGGTATGGATGCGGCGGGACC
AGAGAAAAATCACTCAGGGTCAATGCCAGCGCTTCGTTAATACAGATGTAGGTGTTCCACAGGGTAGCCA
GCAGCATCCTGCGATGCAGATCCGGAACATAATGGTGCAGGGCGCTGACTTCCGCGTTTCCAGACTTTAC
GAAACACGGAAACCGAAGACCATTCATGTTGTTGCTCAGGTCGCAGACGTTTTGCAGCAGCAGTCGCTTC
ACGTTCGCTCGCGTATCGGTGATTCATTCTGCTAACCAGTAAGGCAACCCCGCCAGCCTAGCCGGGTCCT
CAACGACAGGAGCACGATCATGCGCACCCGTGGGGCCGCCATGCCGGCGATAATGGCCTGCTTCTCGCCG
AAACGTTTGGTGGCGGGACCAGTGACGAAGGCTTGAGCGAGGGCGTGCAAGATTCCGAATACCGCAAGCG
ACAGGCCGATCATCGTCGCGCTCCAGCGAAAGCGGTCCTCGCCGAAAATGACCCAGAGCGCTGCCGGCAC
CTGTCCTACGAGTTGCATGATAAAGAAGACAGTCATAAGTGCGGCGACGATAGTCATGCCCCGCGCCCAC
CGGAAGGAGCTGACTGGGTTGAAGGCTCTCAAGGGCATCGGTCGAGATCCCGGTGCCTAATGAGTGAGCT
AACTTACATTAATTGCGTTGCGCTCACTGCCCGCTTTCCAGTCGGGAAACCTGTCGTGCCAGCTGCATTA
ATGAATCGGCCAACGCGCGGGGAGAGGCGGTTTGCGTATTGGGCGCCAGGGTGGTTTTTCTTTTCACCAG
TGAGACGGGCAACAGCTGATTGCCCTTCACCGCCTGGCCCTGAGAGAGTTGCAGCAAGCGGTCCACGCTG
GTTTGCCCCAGCAGGCGAAAATCCTGTTTGATGGTGGTTAACGGCGGGATATAACATGAGCTGTCTTCGG
TATCGTCGTATCCCACTACCGAGATATCCGCACCAACGCGCAGCCCGGACTCGGTAATGGCGCGCATTGC
GCCCAGCGCCATCTGATCGTTGGCAACCAGCATCGCAGTGGGAACGATGCCCTCATTCAGCATTTGCATG
GTTTGTTGAAAACCGGACATGGCACTCCAGTCGCCTTCCCGTTCCGCTATCGGCTGAATTTGATTGCGAG
TGAGATATTTATGCCAGCCAGCCAGACGCAGACGCGCCGAGACAGAACTTAATGGGCCCGCTAACAGCGC
GATTTGCTGGTGACCCAATGCGACCAGATGCTCCACGCCCAGTCGCGTACCGTCTTCATGGGAGAAAATA
ATACTGTTGATGGGTGTCTGGTCAGAGACATCAAGAAATAACGCCGGAACATTAGTGCAGGCAGCTTCCA
CAGCAATGGCATCCTGGTCATCCAGCGGATAGTTAATGATCAGCCCACTGACGCGTTGCGCGAGAAGATT
GTGCACCGCCGCTTTACAGGCTTCGACGCCGCTTCGTTCTACCATCGACACCACCACGCTGGCACCCAGT
TGATCGGCGCGAGATTTAATCGCCGCGACAATTTGCGACGGCGCGTGCAGGGCCAGACTGGAGGTGGCAA
CGCCAATCAGCAACGACTGTTTGCCCGCCAGTTGTTGTGCCACGCGGTTGGGAATGTAATTCAGCTCCGC
CATCGCCGCTTCCACTTTTTCCCGCGTTTTCGCAGAAACGTGGCTGGCCTGGTTCACCACGCGGGAAACG
GTCTGATAAGAGACACCGGCATACTCTGCGACATCGTATAACGTTACTGGTTTCACATTCACCACCCTGA
ATTGACTCTCTTCCGGGCGCTATCATGCCATACCGCGAAAGGTTTTGCGCCATTCGATGGTGTCCGGGAT
CTCGACGCTCTCCCTTATGCGACTCCTGCATTAGGAAGCAGCCCAGTAGTAGGTTGAGGCCGTTGAGCAC
CGCCGCCGCAAGGAATGGTGCATGCAAGGAGATGGCGCCCAACAGTCCCCCGGCCACGGGGCCTGCCACC
ATACCCACGCCGAAACAAGCGCTCATGAGCCCGAAGTGGCGAGCCCGATCTTCCCCATCGGTGATGTCGG
CGATATAGGCGCCAGCAACCGCACCTGTGGCGCCGGTGATGCCGGCCACGATGCGTCCGGCGTAGAGGAT
CGAGATCTCGATCCCGCGAAATTAATACGACTCACTATAGGGGAATTGTGAGCGGATAACAATTCCCCTC
TAGAAATAATTTTGTTTAACTTTAAGAAGGAGATATACCATGAAACATCATCATCATCATCACCATCACC
ATCACTCCGCGGGTCTGGAAGTTCTGTTCCAGGGGCCCATGGACTAATGAGGTACCGGATCCGAATTCGA
GCTCCGTCGACAAGCTTGATATCGAATTCCTGCAGCCCAAACTGCAGTTGACAACATAAAAACTTTGTGT
TATACTTGTAACGTAAGGAGGTAATGATTCAGTTTAAGGTTTACACCTATAAAAGAGAGAGCCGTTATCG
TCTGTTTGTGGATGTACAGAGTGATATTATTGACACGCCCGGGCGACGGATGGTGATCCCCCTGGCCAGT
GCACGTCTGCTGTCAGATAAAGTCTCCCGTGAACTTTACCCGGTGGTGCATATCGGGGATGAAAGCTGGC
GCATGATGACCACCGATATGGCCAGTGTGCCGGTCTCCGTTATCGGGGAAGAAGTGGCTGATCTCAGCCA
CCGCGAAAATGACATCAAAAACGCCATTAACCTGATGTTCTGGGGAATATAAGCTTAGCGCTTGGAGCCA
CCCGCAGTTCGAAAAAGGTGGAGGTTCTGGCGGTGGATCGGGAGGTTCAGCGTGGAGCCACCCGCAGTTC
GAGAAATAACACCACCACCACCACCACTGAGATCCGGCTGCTAACAAAGCCCGAAAGGAAGCTGAGTTGG
CTGCTGCCACCGCTGAGCAATAACTAGCATAACCCCTTGGGGCCTCTAAACGGGTCTTGAGGGGTTTTTT
GCTGAAAGGAGGAACTATATCCGGAT
Features (pLannotate 1.2.2; 22 found; start..end, strand, type, name):
     12..467     +  rep_origin     f1 ori (sequence partly withheld): f1 bacteriophage origin of replication; arrow indicates direction of (+) strand synthesis
    494..551     +  promoter       AmpR promoter (fragment): bla
    560..1375    -  CDS            KanR: aminoglycoside phosphotransferase; aph(3')-Ia; confers resistance to kanamycin in bacteria or G418 (Geneticin®) in eukaryotes
   1497..2085    +  rep_origin     ori: high-copy-number ColE1/pMB1/pBR322/pUC origin of replication
   2271..2413    -  misc_feature   bom: basis of mobility region from pBR322
   2515..2706    -  CDS            rop: Rop protein, which maintains plasmids at low copy number; rop
   2723..3103    +  CDS            YPB1_ECOLX: Protein predicted: Swiss-Prot protein existence level 4. From Escherichia coli.
   3175..3466    -  CDS            TcR (fragment): tetracycline efflux protein; tet; confers resistance to tetracycline
   3481..3502    -  protein_bind   CAP binding site: CAP binding activates transcription in the presence of cAMP. E. coli catabolite activator protein
   3515..4597    -  CDS            lacI: lac repressor; lacI; The lac repressor binds to the lac operator to inhibit transcription in E. coli. This inhibition can be relieved by adding lactose or isopropyl-β-D-thiogalactopyranoside (IPTG).
   4598..4675    -  promoter       lacI promoter: lacI
   4683..4962    -  CDS            TcR (fragment): tetracycline efflux protein; tet; confers resistance to tetracycline
   4984..5002    +  promoter       T7 promoter: promoter for bacteriophage T7 RNA polymerase
   5003..5027    +  protein_bind   lac operator: The lac repressor binds to the lac operator to inhibit transcription in E. coli. This inhibition can be relieved by adding lactose or isopropyl-β-D-thiogalactopyranoside (IPTG). lac repressor encoded by lacI
   5042..5064    +  RBS            RBS: efficient ribosome binding site from bacteriophage T7 gene 10 (Olins and Rangwala, 1989)
   5083..5103    +  CDS            7xHis: 6xHis affinity tag
   5178..5209    -  misc_feature   MCS (fragment): pBluescript multiple cloning site
   5271..5573    +  CDS            ccdB: CcdB, a bacterial toxin that poisons DNA gyrase; ccdB; Plasmids containing the ccdB gene cannot be propagated in standard E. coli strains.
   5578..5667    +  CDS            Twin-Strep-tag: two Strep-Tag®II moieties connected by a linker for enhanced binding to Strep-Tactin®, an engineered form of streptavidin (Schmidt et al., 2013)
   5671..5688    +  CDS            9xHis (fragment): 9xHis affinity tag
   5698..5747    +  CDS            SET1 (fragment): solubility-enhancement tag derived from T7 phage gene 10B
   5755..5802    +  terminator     T7 terminator: transcription terminator for bacteriophage T7 RNA polymerase
