[The description below was written by a language model from this plasmid's Addgene catalogue record and pLannotate feature annotations shown in this document.]
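Description:
pCoofy33 is an empty bacterial expression backbone of 5,827 bp, derived from the pET family (via pCoofy18) and designed for parallel, ligation-independent cloning of open reading frames. It is propagated through a ColE1/pBR322-type origin accompanied by the bom region and the rop gene, consistent with its low-copy designation, and is selected with kanamycin through an aph(3')-Ia resistance gene. An f1 origin is also present, along with remnant tetracycline-resistance fragments left over from the parental backbone.

The expression cassette follows the standard pET layout. A T7 promoter with an adjacent lac operator and the T7 gene 10 ribosome binding site drives transcription, a plasmid-borne lacI gene supplies repressor so that expression is IPTG-inducible in hosts providing T7 RNA polymerase, and a T7 terminator closes the unit. The catalogue entry lists an N-terminal His10 tag and a C-terminal OneStrep tag. The automated annotation detects a histidine tag upstream (labelled as a shorter His stretch) and a Twin-Strep-type tag downstream, followed by a further short histidine-tag fragment and a small fragment matched to a T7 gene 10-derived sequence that the catalogue does not mention.

Between the two tags sits a ccdB cassette encoding the gyrase-poisoning toxin. Replacing it with a gene of interest removes the toxin, so in ordinary ccdB-sensitive E. coli only recombinant plasmids yield colonies, giving essentially background-free cloning. The unmodified vector must therefore be maintained in a ccdB-tolerant strain, with DB3.1 specified. The resulting constructs express proteins tagged at both ends, suitable for tandem affinity purification. No insert is present in the deposited plasmid.
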