Addgene plasmid #44001: pCoofy33
Purpose: (Empty Backbone)
Depositing lab: Sabine Suppmann. Depositing organization: Max Planck Institute of Biochemistry. Publication: A new method to customize protein expression vectors for fast, efficient and background free parallel cloning. Scholz J, Besir H, Strasser C, Suppmann S. BMC Biotechnol. 2013 Feb 14;13(1):12. 10.1186/1472-6750-13-12 PubMed 23410102.
Backbone
  Vector backbone: pET, pCoofy18
  Backbone manufacturer: Novagen
  Backbone size (bp): 5827
  Modifications to backbone: Insertion of Llp-ccdB
  Vector type: Bacterial Expression
  Promoter: T7
  Tag / fusion protein: His10 (N terminal on backbone); OneStrep (C terminal on backbone)
Growth in bacteria
  Bacterial resistance: Kanamycin, 50 μg/mL
  Growth temperature: 37°C
  Growth strain: DB3.1
  Growth instructions: ccdB Survival cells are NOT suitable for the unmodified plasmid containing the ccdB gene. The plasmid is provided in the recommended DB3.1 strain.
  Copy number: Low Copy
Gene/Insert
  Cloning method: Ligation Independent Cloning
  Sequencing primers: 5′ 5' TAATACGACTCACTATAGGG 3'; 3′ 5' GCTAGTTATTGCTCAGCGG 3'
Terms and licenses: Academic/Nonprofit Terms; Industry Terms: Not Available to Industry
Depositor comments: Test each preparation of the plasmid by transforming it into non-resistant cells (ex. DH5a) to ensure negative selection by ccdB kills all the transformed cells as expected.
How to cite: pCoofy33 was a gift from Sabine Suppmann (Addgene plasmid # 44001 ; http://n2t.net/addgene:44001 ; RRID:Addgene_44001)
