>Addgene plasmid #44001 | pCoofy33 | addgene partial sequence | sequence record 62777 | pBRrevBam 5'-GGTGATGTCGGCGATATAGG-3'
GCCGGCCACGATGCGTCCGGCGTAGAGGATCGAGATCTCGATCCCGCGAAATTAATACGACTCACTATAG
GGGAATTGTGAGCGGATAACAATTCCCCTCTAGAAATAATTTTGTTTAACTTTAAGAAGGAGATATACCA
TGAAACATCATCATCATCATCACCATCACCATCACTCCGCGGGTCTGGAAGTTCTGTTCCAGGGGCCCAT
GGACTAATGAGGTACCGGATCCGAATTCGAGCTCCGTCGACAAGCTTGATATCGAATTCCTGCAGCCCAA
ACTGCAGTTGACAACATAAAAACTTTGTGTTATACTTGTAACGTAAGGAGGTAATGATTCAGTTTAAGGT
TTACACCTATAAAAGAGAGAGCCGTTATCGTCTGTTTGTGGATGTACAGAGTGATATTATTGACACGCCC
GGGCGACGGATGGTGATCCCCCTGGCCAGTGCACGTCTGCTGTCAGATAAAGTCTCCCGTGAACTTTACC
CGGTGGTGCATATCGGGGATGAAAGCTGGCGCATGATGACCACCGATATGGCCAGTGTGCCGGTCTCCGT
TATCGGGGAAGAAGTGGCTGATCTCAGCCACCGCGAAAATGACATCAAAAACGCCATTAACCTGATGTTC
TGGGGAATATAAGCTTAGCGCTTGGAGCCACCCGCAGTTCGAAAAAGGTGGAGGTTCTGGCGGTGGATCG
GGAGGTTCAGCGTGGAGCCACCCGCAGTTCGAGAAATAACACCACCACCACCACCACTGAGATCCGGCTG
CTAACAAAGCCCGAAAGGAAGCTGAGTTGGCTGCTGCCACCGCTGAGCAATAACTAGCATAACCCCTTGG
GGCCTCTAAACGGGTCTTGAGGGGTTTTTTGCTGAAAGGAGGAACTATATCCGGATTGGCGAATGGGACG
CGCCCTGTAGCGGCGCATTAA
